>Addgene plasmid #19998 | T7-Elongin C-pcDNA3 | addgene partial sequence | sequence record 26541 | 19998 with T7
GNTAGNATGACTGGTGGANAGCAAATGGGATCCATGGATGGAGAGGAGAAAACCTATGGTGGCTGTGAAG
GACCTGATGCC
[288 nt withheld, positions 82-369]
TAAGGTCTCCAATTCTGCAGATATCCATCACACTGGCGGCCGCTCGAGCATGCATCTAGAGGGCCCTATT
CTATAGTGTCACCTAAATGCTAGAGCTCGCTGATCAGCCTCGACTGTGCCTTCTAGTTGCCAGCCATCTG
TTGTTTGCCCCTCCCCCGTGCCTTCCTTGACCCTGGAAGGTGCCACTCCCACTGTCCTTTCCTAATAAAA
TGAGGAAATTGCATCGCATTGTCTGNNNNNTGTCATTCTATTCTGGGGGGGTGGGGTGNNNNNNGGACAG
CAAGGGGGGAGGATTGGGAAGACAATAGCANGCATGCTGGGGATGCGGTGGGCTCTATGGCTTCTGANGC
GGAAAGAACCAGCTGGGGCTCTAGGGGGTATCCCCACGCGCCCTGTANNNNNNCATTNAGCGCG
