[The description below was written by a language model from this plasmid's Addgene catalogue record.]
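Description:
T7-Elongin C-pcDNA3 is a mammalian expression plasmid built on the Invitrogen pcDNA3 backbone (about 5.4 kb without insert) and carrying the human Elongin C coding sequence (ELOC, also known as TCEB1 or SIII) as an insert of roughly 415 bp. The cDNA was placed between the BamHI and EcoRI sites of the polylinker; the BamHI site remains intact, whereas the EcoRI site was destroyed during cloning. An N-terminal T7 epitope tag, recorded as part of the backbone, is fused in frame to Elongin C so that the protein can be detected or immunoprecipitated with anti-T7-tag antibodies. The record does not list the promoter explicitly, but pcDNA3 normally drives inserts from the CMV immediate-early promoter with a downstream polyadenylation signal. It also has T7 and SP6 phage promoter sites flanking the polylinker, which matches the sequencing primers given here.

The plasmid is maintained at high copy number in standard E. coli cloning strains under ampicillin selection. In mammalian cells, the neomycin resistance marker allows G418 selection of stable transfectants. No feature table accompanies the entry, so individual element positions cannot be confirmed.

Elongin C, together with Elongin B and Cul2, forms a complex bound by the von Hippel-Lindau tumour suppressor protein. The associated publication examines how this binding relates to VHL's regulation of hypoxia-inducible mRNAs. The construct is therefore suited to expressing tagged Elongin C in cultured mammalian cells for studies of protein interactions and complex assembly involving VHL and its partners.
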