Addgene plasmid #19998: T7-Elongin C-pcDNA3
Depositing lab: William Kaelin. Depositing organization: Dana-Farber Cancer Institute. Publication: Regulation of hypoxia-inducible mRNAs by the von Hippel-Lindau tumor suppressor protein requires binding to complexes containing elongins B/C and Cul2. Lonergan KM, Iliopoulos O, Ohh M, Kamura T, Conaway RC, Conaway JW, Kaelin WG. Mol Cell Biol. 1998 Feb . 18(2):732-41. PubMed 9447969.
Backbone
  Vector backbone: pcDNA3
  Backbone manufacturer: Invitrogen
  Backbone size w/o insert (bp): 5375
  Vector type: Mammalian Expression
  Selectable markers: Neomycin (select with G418)
Growth in bacteria
  Bacterial resistance: Ampicillin, 100 μg/mL
  Growth temperature: 37°C
  Growth strain: DH5alpha
  Growth instructions: DH5alpha or XL1 @ 37˚C
  Copy number: High Copy
Gene/Insert
  Gene/Insert name: Elongin C (alt name: TCEB1)
  Species: H. sapiens (human)
  Insert size (bp): 415
  GenBank ID: NM_005648
  Entrez Gene: ELOC (a.k.a. SIII, TCEB1)
  Tag / fusion protein: T7-tag (N terminal on backbone)
  Cloning method: Restriction Enzyme; 5′ cloning site BamH I (not destroyed); 3′ cloning site EcoR I (destroyed during cloning)
  Sequencing primers: 5′ T7; 3′ SP6
Terms and licenses: Academic/Nonprofit Terms; Industry Terms: Not Available to Industry
How to cite: T7-Elongin C-pcDNA3 was a gift from William Kaelin (Addgene plasmid # 19998 ; http://n2t.net/addgene:19998 ; RRID:Addgene_19998)
