LOCUS       Exported 5790 bp ds-DNA circular SYN 12-MAY-2021
DEFINITION  synthetic circular DNA
ACCESSION   .
VERSION     .
KEYWORDS    T7-Elongin C-pcDNA3
SOURCE      synthetic DNA construct
  ORGANISM  synthetic DNA construct
REFERENCE   1 (bases 1 to 5790)
  AUTHORS   Lonergan KM, Iliopoulos O, Ohh M, Kamura T, Conaway RC, Conaway JW,
            Kaelin WG
  TITLE     Regulation of hypoxia-inducible mRNAs by the von Hippel-Lindau tumor
            suppressor protein requires binding to complexes containing elongins
            B/C and Cul2.
  JOURNAL   Mol Cell Biol. 1998 Feb . 18(2):732-41.
  PUBMED    9447969
REFERENCE   2 (bases 1 to 5790)
  AUTHORS   .
  TITLE     Direct Submission
  JOURNAL   Exported May 12, 2021 from SnapGene Server 1.1.58
            http://www.snapgene.com
FEATURES             Location/Qualifiers
     source          1..5790
                     /organism="synthetic DNA construct"
                     /mol_type="other DNA"
     primer_bind     complement(44..63)
                     /label=pRS-marker
                     /note="pRS vectors, use to sequence yeast selectable
                     marker"
     enhancer        235..614
                     /label=CMV enhancer
                     /note="human cytomegalovirus immediate early enhancer"
     promoter        615..818
                     /label=CMV promoter
                     /note="human cytomegalovirus (CMV) immediate early
                     promoter"
     primer_bind     769..789
                     /label=CMV-F
                     /note="Human CMV immediate early promoter, forward primer"
     primer_bind     863..882
                     /label=T7
                     /note="T7 promoter, forward primer"
     promoter        863..881
                     /label=T7 promoter
                     /note="promoter for bacteriophage T7 RNA polymerase"
     regulatory      895..904
                     /regulatory_class="other"
                     /note="vertebrate consensus sequence for strong initiation
                     of translation (Kozak, 1987)"
     promoter        complement(1342..1360)
                     /label=SP6 promoter
                     /note="promoter for bacteriophage SP6 RNA polymerase"
     primer_bind     complement(1343..1360)
                     /label=SP6
                     /note="SP6 promoter, forward primer"
     primer_bind     complement(1380..1397)
                     /label=BGH-rev
                     /note="Bovine growth hormone terminator, reverse primer.
                     Also called BGH reverse"
     polyA_signal    1386..1610
                     /label=bGH poly(A) signal
                     /note="bovine growth hormone polyadenylation signal"
     rep_origin      1656..2084
                     /direction=RIGHT
                     /label=f1 ori
                     /note="f1 bacteriophage origin of replication; arrow
                     indicates direction of (+) strand synthesis"
     primer_bind     complement(1743..1762)
                     /label=F1ori-R
                     /note="F1 origin, reverse primer"
     primer_bind     1953..1974
                     /label=F1ori-F
                     /note="F1 origin, forward primer"
     primer_bind     complement(2093..2113)
                     /label=pBABE 3'
                     /note="SV40 enhancer, reverse primer for pBABE vectors"
     promoter        2098..2428
                     /label=SV40 promoter
                     /note="SV40 enhancer and early promoter"
     rep_origin      2279..2414
                     /label=SV40 ori
                     /note="SV40 origin of replication"
     primer_bind     2341..2360
                     /label=SV40pro-F
                     /note="SV40 promoter/origin, forward primer"
     CDS             2495..3289
                     /codon_start=1
                     /gene="aph(3')-II (or nptII)"
                     /product="aminoglycoside phosphotransferase from Tn5"
                     /label=NeoR/KanR
                     /note="confers resistance to neomycin, kanamycin, and G418
                     (Geneticin(R))"
                     /translation="MIEQDGLHAGSPAAWVERLFGYDWAQQTIGCSDAAVFRLSAQGRP
                     VLFVKTDLSGALNELQDEAARLSWLATTGVPCAAVLDVVTEAGRDWLLLGEVPGQDLLS
                     SHLAPAEKVSIMADAMRRLHTLDPATCPFDHQAKHRIERARTRMEAGLVDQDDLDEEHQ
                     GLAPAELFARLKARMPDGEDLVVTHGDACLPNIMVENGRFSGFIDCGRLGVADRYQDIA
                     LATRDIAEELGGEWADRFLVLYGIAAPDSQRIAFYRLLDEFF"
     primer_bind     complement(2549..2568)
                     /label=Neo-R
                     /note="Neomycin resistance gene, reverse primer"
     primer_bind     3159..3178
                     /label=Neo-F
                     /note="Neomycin resistance gene, forward primer"
     polyA_signal    3463..3584
                     /label=SV40 poly(A) signal
                     /note="SV40 polyadenylation signal"
     primer_bind     complement(3500..3519)
                     /label=SV40pA-R
                     /note="SV40 polyA, reverse primer"
     primer_bind     3554..3573
                     /label=EBV-rev
                     /note="SV40 polyA terminator, reverse primer"
     primer_bind     complement(3633..3649)
                     /label=M13 rev
                     /note="common sequencing primer, one of multiple similar
                     variants"
     primer_bind     complement(3633..3649)
                     /label=M13 Reverse
                     /note="In lacZ gene. Also called M13-rev"
     primer_bind     complement(3646..3668)
                     /label=M13/pUC Reverse
                     /note="In lacZ gene"
     protein_bind    3657..3673
                     /label=lac operator
                     /bound_moiety="lac repressor encoded by lacI"
                     /note="The lac repressor binds to the lac operator to
                     inhibit transcription in E. coli. This inhibition can be
                     relieved by adding lactose or
                     isopropyl-beta-D-thiogalactopyranoside (IPTG)."
     promoter        complement(3681..3711)
                     /label=lac promoter
                     /note="promoter for the E. coli lac operon"
     protein_bind    3726..3747
                     /label=CAP binding site
                     /bound_moiety="E. coli catabolite activator protein"
                     /note="CAP binding activates transcription in the presence
                     of cAMP."
     primer_bind     complement(3864..3881)
                     /label=L4440
                     /note="L4440 vector, forward primer"
     rep_origin      complement(4035..4623)
                     /direction=LEFT
                     /label=ori
                     /note="high-copy-number ColE1/pMB1/pBR322/pUC origin of
                     replication"
     primer_bind     complement(4115..4134)
                     /label=pBR322ori-F
                     /note="pBR322 origin, forward primer"
     CDS             complement(4794..5654)
                     /codon_start=1
                     /gene="bla"
                     /product="beta-lactamase"
                     /label=AmpR
                     /note="confers resistance to ampicillin, carbenicillin, and
                     related antibiotics"
                     /translation="MSIQHFRVALIPFFAAFCLPVFAHPETLVKVKDAEDQLGARVGYI
                     ELDLNSGKILESFRPEERFPMMSTFKVLLCGAVLSRIDAGQEQLGRRIHYSQNDLVEYS
                     PVTEKHLTDGMTVRELCSAAITMSDNTAANLLLTTIGGPKELTAFLHNMGDHVTRLDRW
                     EPELNEAIPNDERDTTMPVAMATTLRKLLTGELLTLASRQQLIDWMEADKVAGPLLRSA
                     LPAGWFIADKSGAGERGSRGIIAALGPDGKPSRIVVIYTTGSQATMDERNRQIAEIGAS
                     LIKHW"
     primer_bind     5417..5436
                     /label=Amp-R
                     /note="Ampicillin resistance gene, reverse primer"
     promoter        complement(5655..5759)
                     /gene="bla"
                     /label=AmpR promoter
ORIGIN
        1 gacggatcgg gagatctccc gatcccctat ggtcgactct cagtacaatc tgctctgatg
       61 ccgcatagtt aagccagtat ctgctccctg cttgtgtgtt ggaggtcgct gagtagtgcg
      121 cgagcaaaat ttaagctaca acaaggcaag gcttgaccga caattgcatg aagaatctgc
      181 ttagggttag gcgttttgcg ctgcttcgcg atgtacgggc cagatatacg cgttgacatt
      241 gattattgac tagttattaa tagtaatcaa ttacggggtc attagttcat agcccatata
      301 tggagttccg cgttacataa cttacggtaa atggcccgcc tggctgaccg cccaacgacc
      361 cccgcccatt gacgtcaata atgacgtatg ttcccatagt aacgccaata gggactttcc
      421 attgacgtca atgggtggac tatttacggt aaactgccca cttggcagta catcaagtgt
      481 atcatatgcc aagtacgccc cctattgacg tcaatgacgg taaatggccc gcctggcatt
      541 atgcccagta catgacctta tgggactttc ctacttggca gtacatctac gtattagtca
      601 tcgctattac catggtgatg cggttttggc agtacatcaa tgggcgtgga tagcggtttg
      661 actcacgggg atttccaagt ctccacccca ttgacgtcaa tgggagtttg ttttggcacc
      721 aaaatcaacg ggactttcca aaatgtcgta acaactccgc cccattgacg caaatgggcg
      781 gtaggcgtgt acggtgggag gtctatataa gcagagctct ctggctaact agagaaccca
      841 ctgcttactg gcttatcgaa attaatacga ctcactatag ggagacccaa gcttgccacc
      901 atggctagca tgactggtgg acagcaaatg ggatccatgg atggagagga gaaaacctat
      961 ggtggctgtg aaggacctga tgccnnnnnn nnnnnnnnnn nnnnnnnnnn nnnnnnnnnn
     1021 nnnnnnnnnn nnnnnnnnnn nnnnnnnnnn nnnnnnnnnn nnnnnnnnnn nnnnnnnnnn
     1081 nnnnnnnnnn nnnnnnnnnn nnnnnnnnnn nnnnnnnnnn nnnnnnnnnn nnnnnnnnnn
     1141 nnnnnnnnnn nnnnnnnnnn nnnnnnnnnn nnnnnnnnnn nnnnnnnnnn nnnnnnnnnn
     1201 nnnnnnnnnn nnnnnnnnnn nnnnnnnnnn nnnnnnnnnn nnnnnnnnnn nnnnnnnnnn
     1261 nnnnnnnnnn nntaaggtct ccaattctgc agatatccat cacactggcg gccgctcgag
     1321 catgcatcta gagggcccta ttctatagtg tcacctaaat gctagagctc gctgatcagc
     1381 ctcgactgtg ccttctagtt gccagccatc tgttgtttgc ccctcccccg tgccttcctt
     1441 gaccctggaa ggtgccactc ccactgtcct ttcctaataa aatgaggaaa ttgcatcgca
     1501 ttgtctgagt aggtgtcatt ctattctggg gggtggggtg gggcaggaca gcaaggggga
     1561 ggattgggaa gacaatagca ggcatgctgg ggatgcggtg ggctctatgg cttctgaggc
     1621 ggaaagaacc agctggggct ctagggggta tccccnnnnn nnnnnnnnnn nnnnnnnnnn
     1681 nnnnnnnnnn nnnnnnnnnn nnnnnnnnnn nnnnnnnnnn nnnnnnnnnn nnnnnnnnnn
     1741 nnnnnnnnnn nnnnnnnnnn nnnnnnnnnn nnnnnnnnnc gccggctttc cccgtcaagc
     1801 tctaaatcgg ggcannnnnn nnnnnnnnnn nnnnnnnnnn nnnnnnnnnn nnnnnnnnnn
     1861 nnnnnnnnnn nannnnnnnn nnnnnnnnnn nnnnnnnnnn nnnnnnnnnn nnnnnnnnnn
     1921 ncctttgacg ttggagtcca cgttctttaa tagtggactc ttgttccaaa ctggaacaac
     1981 actcaaccct atctcggtct attcttttga tttataaggg attttgggga tttcggccta
     2041 ttggttaaaa aatgagctga tttaacaaaa atttaacgcg aattaattct gtggaatgtg
     2101 tgtcagttag ggtgtggaaa gtccccaggc tccccaggca ggcagaagta tgcaaagcat
     2161 gcatctcaat tagtcagcaa ccaggtgtgg aaagtcccca ggctccccag caggcagaag
     2221 tatgcaaagc atgcatctca attagtcagc aaccatagtc ccgcccctaa ctccgcccat
     2281 cccgccccta actccgccca gttccgccca ttctccgccc catggctgac taattttttt
     2341 tatttatgca gaggccgagg ccgcctctgc ctctgagcta ttccagaagt agtgaggagg
     2401 cttttttgga ggcctaggct tttgcaaaaa gctcccggga gcttgtatat ccattttcgg
     2461 atctgatcaa gagacaggat gaggatcgtt tcgcatgatt gaacaagatg gattgcacgc
     2521 aggttctccg gccgcttggg tggagaggct attcggctat gactgggcac aacagacaat
     2581 cggctgctct gatgccgccg tgttccggct gtcagcgcag gggcgcccgg ttctttttgt
     2641 caagaccgac ctgtccggtg ccctgaatga actgcaggac gaggcagcgc ggctatcgtg
     2701 gctggccacg acgggcgttc cttgcgcagc tgtgctcgac gttgtcactg aagcgggaag
     2761 ggactggctg ctattgggcg aagtgccggg gcaggatctc ctgtcatctc accttgctcc
     2821 tgccgagaaa gtatccatca tggctgatgc aatgcggcgg ctgcatacgc ttgatccggc
     2881 tacctgccca ttcgaccacc aagcgaaaca tcgcatcgag cgagcacgta ctcggatgga
     2941 agccggtctt gtcgatcagg atgatctgga cgaagagcat caggggctcg cgccagccga
     3001 actgttcgcc aggctcaagg cgcgcatgcc cgacggcgag gatctcgtcg tgacccatgg
     3061 cgatgcctgc ttgccgaata tcatggtgga aaatggccgc ttttctggat tcatcgactg
     3121 tggccggctg ggtgtggcgg accgctatca ggacatagcg ttggctaccc gtgatattgc
     3181 tgaagagctt ggcggcgaat gggctgaccg cttcctcgtg ctttacggta tcgccgctcc
     3241 cgattcgcag cgcatcgcct tctatcgcct tcttgacgag ttcttctgag cgggactctg
     3301 gggttcgaaa tgaccgacca agcgacgccc aacctgccat cacgagattt cgattccacc
     3361 gccgccttct atgaaaggtt gggcttcgga atcgttttcc gggacgccgg ctggatgatc
     3421 ctccagcgcg gggatctcat gctggagttc ttcgcccacc ccaacttgtt tattgcagct
     3481 tataatggtt acaaataaag caatagcatc acaaatttca caaataaagc atttttttca
     3541 ctgcattcta gttgtggttt gtccaaactc atcaatgtat cttatcatgt ctgtataccg
     3601 tcgacctcta gctagagctt ggcgtaatca tggtcatagc tgtttcctgt gtgaaattgt
     3661 tatccgctca caattccaca caacatacga gccggaagca taaagtgtaa agcctggggt
     3721 gcctaatgag tgagctaact cacattaatt gcgttgcgct cactgcccgc tttccagtcg
     3781 ggaaacctgt cgtgccagct gcattaatga atcggccaac gcgcggggag aggcggtttg
     3841 cgtattgggc gctcttccgc ttcctcgctc actgactcgc tgcgctcggt cgttcggctg
     3901 cggcgagcgg tatcagctca ctcaaaggcg gtaatacggt tatccacaga atcaggggat
     3961 aacgcaggaa agaacatgtg agcaaaaggc cagcaaaagg ccaggaaccg taaaaaggcc
     4021 gcgttgctgg cgtttttcca taggctccgc ccccctgacg agcatcacaa aaatcgacgc
     4081 tcaagtcaga ggtggcgaaa cccgacagga ctataaagat accaggcgtt tccccctgga
     4141 agctccctcg tgcgctctcc tgttccgacc ctgccgctta ccggatacct gtccgccttt
     4201 ctcccttcgg gaagcgtggc gctttctcaa tgctcacgct gtaggtatct cagttcggtg
     4261 taggtcgttc gctccaagct gggctgtgtg cacgaacccc ccgttcagcc cgaccgctgc
     4321 gccttatccg gtaactatcg tcttgagtcc aacccggtaa gacacgactt atcgccactg
     4381 gcagcagcca ctggtaacag gattagcaga gcgaggtatg taggcggtgc tacagagttc
     4441 ttgaagtggt ggcctaacta cggctacact agaaggacag tatttggtat ctgcgctctg
     4501 ctgaagccag ttaccttcgg aaaaagagtt ggtagctctt gatccggcaa acaaaccacc
     4561 gctggtagcg gtggtttttt tgtttgcaag cagcagatta cgcgcagaaa aaaaggatct
     4621 caagaagatc ctttgatctt ttctacgggg tctgacgctc agtggaacga aaactcacgt
     4681 taagggattt tggtcatgag attatcaaaa aggatcttca cctagatcct tttaaattaa
     4741 aaatgaagtt ttaaatcaat ctaaagtata tatgagtaaa cttggtctga cagttaccaa
     4801 tgcttaatca gtgaggcacc tatctcagcg atctgtctat ttcgttcatc catagttgcc
     4861 tgactccccg tcgtgtagat aactacgata cgggagggct taccatctgg ccccagtgct
     4921 gcaatgatac cgcgagaccc acgctcaccg gctccagatt tatcagcaat aaaccagcca
     4981 gccggaaggg ccgagcgcag aagtggtcct gcaactttat ccgcctccat ccagtctatt
     5041 aattgttgcc gggaagctag agtaagtagt tcgccagtta atagtttgcg caacgttgtt
     5101 gccattgcta caggcatcgt ggtgtcacgc tcgtcgtttg gtatggcttc attcagctcc
     5161 ggttcccaac gatcaaggcg agttacatga tcccccatgt tgtgcaaaaa agcggttagc
     5221 tccttcggtc ctccgatcgt tgtcagaagt aagttggccg cagtgttatc actcatggtt
     5281 atggcagcac tgcataattc tcttactgtc atgccatccg taagatgctt ttctgtgact
     5341 ggtgagtact caaccaagtc attctgagaa tagtgtatgc ggcgaccgag ttgctcttgc
     5401 ccggcgtcaa tacgggataa taccgcgcca catagcagaa ctttaaaagt gctcatcatt
     5461 ggaaaacgtt cttcggggcg aaaactctca aggatcttac cgctgttgag atccagttcg
     5521 atgtaaccca ctcgtgcacc caactgatct tcagcatctt ttactttcac cagcgtttct
     5581 gggtgagcaa aaacaggaag gcaaaatgcc gcaaaaaagg gaataagggc gacacggaaa
     5641 tgttgaatac tcatactctt cctttttcaa tattattgaa gcatttatca gggttattgt
     5701 ctcatgagcg gatacatatt tgaatgtatt tagaaaaata aacaaatagg ggttccgcgc
     5761 acatttcccc gaaaagtgcc acctgacgtc
//
